>Addgene plasmid #182824 | pAAV-EF1a-DIO-APEX.NES-P2A-EGFP | addgene full sequence | sequence record 361817 | Addgene NGS Result
CCTGCAGGCAGCTGCGCGCTCGCTCGCTCACTGAGGCCGCCCGGGCGTCGGGCGACCTTTGGTCGCCCGG
CCTCAGTGAGCGAGCGAGCGCGCAGAGAGGGAGTGGCCAACTCCATCACTAGGGGTTCCTGCGGCCGCAC
GCGTAAGCTTTGCAAAGATGGATAAAGTTTTAAACAGAGAGGAATCTTTGCAGCTAATGGACCTTCTAGG
TCTTGAAAGGAGTGGGAATTGGCTCCGGTGCCCGTCAGTGGGCAGAGCGCACATCGCCCACAGTCCCCGA
GAAGTTGGGGGGAGGGGTCGGCAATTGAACCGGTGCCTAGAGAAGGTGGCGCGGGGTAAACTGGGAAAGT
GATGTCGTGTACTGGCTCCGCCTTTTTCCCGAGGGTGGGGGAGAACCGTATATAAGTGCAGTAGTCGCCG
TGAACGTTCTTTTTCGCAACGGGTTTGCCGCCAGAACACAGGTAAGTGCCGTGTGTGGTTCCCGCGGGCC
TGGCCTCTTTACGGGTTATGGCCCTTGCGTGCCTTGAATTACTTCCACCTGGCTGCAGTACGTGATTCTT
GATCCCGAGCTTCGGGTTGGAAGTGGGTGGGAGAGTTCGAGGCCTTGCGCTTAAGGAGCCCCTTCGCCTC
GTGCTTGAGTTGAGGCCTGGCCTGGGCGCTGGGGCCGCCGCGTGCGAATCTGGTGGCACCTTCGCGCCTG
TCTCGCTGCTTTCGATAAGTCTCTAGCCATTTAAAATTTTTGATGACCTGCTGCGACGCTTTTTTTCTGG
CAAGATAGTCTTGTAAATGCGGGCCAAGATCTGCACACTGGTATTTCGGTTTTTGGGGCCGCGGGCGGCG
ACGGGGCCCGTGCGTCCCAGCGCACATGTTCGGCGAGGCGGGGCCTGCGAGCGCGGCCACCGAGAATCGG
ACGGGGGTAGTCTCAAGCTGGCCGGCCTGCTCTGGTGCCTGGCCTCGCGCCGCCGTGTATCGCCCCGCCC
TGGGCGGCAAGGCTGGCCCGGTCGGCACCAGTTGCGTGAGCGGAAAGATGGCCGCTTCCCGGCCCTGCTG
CAGGGAGCTCAAAATGGAGGACGCGGCGCTCGGGAGAGCGGGCGGGTGAGTCACCCACACAAAGGAAAAG
GGCCTTTCCGTCCTCAGCCGTCGCTTCATGTGACTCCACGGAGTACCGGGCGCCGTCCAGGCACCTCGAT
TAGTTCTCGAGCTTTTGGAGTACGTCGTCTTTAGGTTGGGGGGAGGGGTTTTATGCGATGGAGTTTCCCC
ACACTGAGTGGGTGGAGACTGAAGTTAGGCCAGCTTGGCACTTGATGTAATTCTCCTTGGAATTTGCCCT
TTTTGAGTTTGGATCTTGGTTCATTCTCAAGCCTCAGACAGTGGTTCAAAGTTTTTTTCTTCCATTTCAG
GTGTCGTGAGGTACCGGATCCTCTAGAGTCGACTCCGGAATAACTTCGTATAGGATACTTTATACGAAGT
TATGCAGAATGGTAGCTGGATTGTAGCTGCTATTAGCAATATGAAACCTCTTAATAACTTCGTATAGCAT
ACATTATACGAAGTTATGGCGCGCCTTAACCGGTCTTGTACAGCTCGTCCATGCCGAGAGTGATCCCGGC
GGCGGTCACGAACTCCAGCAGGACCATGTGATCGCGCTTCTCGTTGGGGTCTTTGCTCAGGGCGGACTGG
GTGCTCAGGTAGTGGTTGTCGGGCAGCAGCACGGGGCCGTCGCCGATGGGGGTGTTCTGCTGGTAGTGGT
CGGCGAGCTGCACGCTGCCGTCCTCGATGTTGTGGCGGATCTTGAAGTTCACCTTGATGCCGTTCTTCTG
CTTGTCGGCCATGATATAGACGTTGTGGCTGTTGTAGTTGTACTCCAGCTTGTGCCCCAGGATGTTGCCG
TCCTCCTTGAAGTCGATGCCCTTCAGCTCGATGCGGTTCACCAGGGTGTCGCCCTCGAACTTCACCTCGG
CGCGGGTCTTGTAGTTGCCGTCGTCCTTGAAGAAGATGGTGCGCTCCTGGACGTAGCCTTCGGGCATGGC
GGACTTGAAGAAGTCGTGCTGCTTCATGTGGTCGGGGTAGCGGCTGAAGCACTGCACGCCGTAGGTCAGG
GTGGTCACGAGGGTGGGCCAGGGCACGGGCAGCTTGCCGGTGGTGCAGATGAACTTCAGGGTCAGCTTGC
CGTAGGTGGCATCGCCCTCGCCCTCGCCGGACACGCTGAACTTGTGGCCGTTTACGTCGCCGTCCAGCTC
GACCAGGATGGGCACCACCCCGGTGAACAGCTCCTCGCCCTTGCTCACCATAGGACCGGGGTTTTCTTCC
ACGTCTCCTGCTTGCTTTAACAGAGAGAAGTTCGTGGCTCCGGATCCGTCCAGGGTCAGGCGCTCCAGGG
GAGGCAGCTGCAGGGCATCAGCAAACCCAAGCTCGGAAAGCTTTTGGTGAGCCTCAGCGTAATCAGCAAA
GAAGGCATCTTCGTCCGCTGCATATTTGTCAACGAGAGGGCGGAATACAGGGTCAGACAAAAGAGCCTTG
TCAGAAGGTAGCTGAAGGAGACCTTCCTTCTCACCACTCAACAACTCCGTGAAGTATGAGTTGTCGAAAA
TAAGAGGATTAGAGGTCCAGGGACCCTCAAATCCAGAACGCTCCTTGTGTGCAGCTCCAATAGTGTGACC
CCCAGATAGAGCAACGATATCTTGGTCAGTAAGCCCCATAGCTTTGCCAAACACATCTCTCAAATGGTCA
GAACCCTTAGTGGGATCGGGCAAGCGACCCTCTGGTGGTGGCTCAGGCTTGTCCTCTCTTCCAGGGTGGA
ATGGAACCTTAGGTCCACCCGTGACCTCAACGGCAACAACGCCAGCCAACTGGTAGAAATCGGCGTAGCT
CAAAATAGGGAACTCCGCCTTGAGTGGCTCCAAAAGCCTAACAGCGATGTCAAGACCGTTGTTAGCGCTG
TGAGCCAGTTCGGCAGGGTGCTTGATGGTTCCGAAGGGTCCACCGGTCTTCGTGCCCTTGTCAAAGGTTC
CAGCAGAGTGGAATGCCAAACGGAGCATTAGAGGAGCGCATCTCTTCTCAGCGATGAAGCCTCTGAGCTT
CTTCTTCGCCTTCTCAACGGCGTCCTGGTAATCAGCACTCACAGTTGGGTAAGACTTTCCCTTATCGTCG
TCATCCTTGTAGTCCATCGGCGGCGCGGTGGCTAGCATAACTTCGTATAAAGTATCCTATACGAAGTTAT
TTGCCTTAACCCAGAAATTATCACTGTTATTCTTTAGAATGGTGCAAAGAATAACTTCGTATAATGTATG
CTATACGAAGTTATGAATTCGATATCAAGCTTATCGATAATCAACCTCTGGATTACAAAATTTGTGAAAG
ATTGACTGGTATTCTTAACTATGTTGCTCCTTTTACGCTATGTGGATACGCTGCTTTAATGCCTTTGTAT
CATGCTATTGCTTCCCGTATGGCTTTCATTTTCTCCTCCTTGTATAAATCCTGGTTGCTGTCTCTTTATG
AGGAGTTGTGGCCCGTTGTCAGGCAACGTGGCGTGGTGTGCACTGTGTTTGCTGACGCAACCCCCACTGG
TTGGGGCATTGCCACCACCTGTCAGCTCCTTTCCGGGACTTTCGCTTTCCCCCTCCCTATTGCCACGGCG
GAACTCATCGCCGCCTGCCTTGCCCGCTGCTGGACAGGGGCTCGGCTGTTGGGCACTGACAATTCCGTGG
TGTTGTCGGGGAAATCATCGTCCTTTCCTTGGCTGCTCGCCTATGTTGCCACCTGGATTCTGCGCGGGAC
GTCCTTCTGCTACGTCCCTTCGGCCCTCAATCCAGCGGACCTTCCTTCCCGCGGCCTGCTGCCGGCTCTG
CGGCCTCTTCCGCGTCTTCGCCTTCGCCCTCAGACGAGTCGGATCTCCCTTTGGGCCGCCTCCCCGCATC
GATACCGAGCGCTGCTCGAGAGATCTACGGGTGGCATCCCTGTGACCCCTCCCCAGTGCCTCTCCTGGCC
CTGGAAGTTGCCACTCCAGTGCCCACCAGCCTTGTCCTAATAAAATTAAGTTGCATCATTTTGTCTGACT
AGGTGTCCTTCTATAATATTATGGGGTGGAGGGGGGTGGTATGGAGCAAGGGGCAAGTTGGGAAGACAAC
CTGTAGGGCCTGCGGGGTCTATTGGGAACCAAGCTGGAGTGCAGTGGCACAATCTTGGCTCACTGCAATC
TCCGCCTCCTGGGTTCAAGCGATTCTCCTGCCTCAGCCTCCCGAGTTGTTGGGATTCCAGGCATGCATGA
CCAGGCTCAGCTAATTTTTGTTTTTTTGGTAGAGACGGGGTTTCACCATATTGGCCAGGCTGGTCTCCAA
CTCCTAATCTCAGGTGATCTACCCACCTTGGCCTCCCAAATTGCTGGGATTACAGGCGTGAACCACTGCT
CCCTTCCCTGTCCTTCTGATTTTGTAGGTAACCACGTGCGGACCGAGCGGCCGCAGGAACCCCTAGTGAT
GGAGTTGGCCACTCCCTCTCTGCGCGCTCGCTCGCTCACTGAGGCCGGGCGACCAAAGGTCGCCCGACGC
CCGGGCTTTGCCCGGGCGGCCTCAGTGAGCGAGCGAGCGCGCAGCTGCCTGCAGGGGCGCCTGATGCGGT
ATTTTCTCCTTACGCATCTGTGCGGTATTTCACACCGCATA
[95 nt withheld, positions 4662-4756]
T
[46 nt withheld, positions 4758-4803]
C
[141 nt withheld, positions 4805-4945]
CCTTTGACGTTGGAGTCCACGTTCTTT
[37 nt withheld, positions 4973-5009]
ACTCTATCTCGGGCTATTCTTTTGATTTATAAGGGATTTTGCCGATTTCGGTCTATTGGTTAAAAAATGA
GCTGATTTAACAAAAATTTAACGCGAATTTTAACAAAATATTAACGTTTACAATTTTATGGTGCACTCTC
AGTACAATCTGCTCTGATGCCGCATAGTTAAGCCAGCCCCGACACCCGCCAACACCCGCTGACGCGCCCT
GACGGGCTTGTCTGCTCCCGGCATCCGCTTACAGACAAGCTGTGACCGTCTCCGGGAGCTGCATGTGTCA
GAGGTTTTCACCGTCATCACCGAAACGCGCGAGACGAAAGGGCCTCGTGATACGCCTATTTTTATAGGTT
AATGTCATGATAATAATGGTTTCTTAGACGTCAGGTGGCACTTTTCGGGGAAATGTGCGCGGAACCCCTA
TTTGTTTATTTTTCTAAATACATTCAAATATGTATCCGCTCATGAGACAATAACCCTGATAAATGCTTCA
ATAATATTGAAAAAGGAAGAGTATGAGTATTCAACATTTCCGTGTCGCCCTTATTCCCTTTTTTGCGGCA
TTTTGCCTTCCTGTTTTTGCTCACCCAGAAACGCTGGTGAAAGTAAAAGATGCTGAAGATCAGTTGGGTG
CACGAGTGGGTTACATCGAACTGGATCTCAACAGCGGTAAGATCCTTGAGAGTTTTCGCCCCGAAGAACG
TTTTCCAATGATGAGCACTTTTAAAGTTCTGCTATGTGGCGCGGTATTATCCCGTATTGACGCCGGGCAA
GAGCAACTCGGTCGCCGCATACACTATTCTCAGAATGACTTGGTTGAGTACTCACCAGTCACAGAAAAGC
ATCTTACGGATGGCATGACAGTAAGAGAATTATGCAGTGCTGCCATAACCATGAGTGATAACACTGCGGC
CAACTTACTTCTGACAACGATCGGAGGACCGAAGGAGCTAACCGCTTTTTTGCACAACATGGGGGATCAT
GTAACTCGCCTTGATCGTTGGGAACCGGAGCTGAATGAAGCCATACCAAACGACGAGCGTGACACCACGA
TGCCTGTAGCAATGGCAACAACGTTGCGCAAACTATTAACTGGCGAACTACTTACTCTAGCTTCCCGGCA
ACAATTAATAGACTGGATGGAGGCGGATAAAGTTGCAGGACCACTTCTGCGCTCGGCCCTTCCGGCTGGC
TGGTTTATTGCTGATAAATCTGGAGCCGGTGAGCGTGGGTCTCGCGGTATCATTGCAGCACTGGGGCCAG
ATGGTAAGCCCTCCCGTATCGTAGTTATCTACACGACGGGGAGTCAGGCAACTATGGATGAACGAAATAG
ACAGATCGCTGAGATAGGTGCCTCACTGATTAAGCATTGGTAACTGTCAGACCAAGTTTACTCATATATA
CTTTAGATTGATTTAAAACTTCATTTTTAATTTAAAAGGATCTAGGTGAAGATCCTTTTTGATAATCTCA
TGACCAAAATCCCTTAACGTGAGTTTTCGTTCCACTGAGCGTCAGACCCCGTAGAAAAGATCAAAGGATC
TTCTTGAGATCCTTTTTTTCTGCGCGTAATCTGCTGCTTGCAAACAAAAAAACCACCGCTACCAGCGGTG
GTTTGTTTGCCGGATCAAGAGCTACCAACTCTTTTTCCGAAGGTAACTGGCTTCAGCAGAGCGCAGATAC
CAAATACTGTTCTTCTAGTGTAGCCGTAGTTAGGCCACCACTTCAAGAACTCTGTAGCACCGCCTACATA
CCTCGCTCTGCTAATCCTGTTACCAGTGGCTGCTGCCAGTGGCGATAAGTCGTGTCTTACCGGGTTGGAC
TCAAGACGATAGTTACCGGATAAGGCGCAGCGGTCGGGCTGAACGGGGGGTTCGTGCACACAGCCCAGCT
TGGAGCGAACGACCTACACCGAACTGAGATACCTACAGCGTGAGCTATGAGAAAGCGCCACGCTTCCCGA
AGGGAGAAAGGCGGACAGGTATCCGGTAAGCGGCAGGGTCGGAACAGGAGAGCGCACGAGGGAGCTTCCA
GGGGGAAACGCCTGGTATCTTTATAGTCCTGTCGGGTTTCGCCACCTCTGACTTGAGCGTCGATTTTTGT
GATGCTCGTCAGGGGGGCGGAGCCTATGGAAAAACGCCAGCAACGCGGCCTTTTTACGGTTCCTGGCCTT
TTGCTGGCCTTTTGCTCACATGT
Features (pLannotate 1.2.2; 27 found; start..end, strand, type, name):
     12..39      +  repeat_region  AAV2 ITR (fragment): inverted terminal repeat of adeno-associated virus serotype 2 inverted
     68..95      +  repeat_region  AAV2 ITR (fragment): inverted terminal repeat of adeno-associated virus serotype 2 inverted
    158..224     +  CDS            small t antigen (fragment): SV40 (simian virus 40) small t antigen
    231..1409    +  promoter       EF-1α promoter: strong constitutive promoter for human elongation factor EF-1α
   1416..1433    +  misc_feature   MCS (fragment): pUC18/19 multiple cloning site
   1440..1473    +  protein_bind   lox2272: Cre-mediated recombination occurs in the 8-bp core sequence (GGATACTT). lox2272 sites are compatible with each other, but incompatible with loxP or loxN sites (Lee and Saito, 1988). Cre recombinase
   1474..1523    -  intron         β-globin intron (fragment): internally truncated intron from human β-globin
   1524..1557    +  protein_bind   loxP: Cre-mediated recombination occurs in the 8-bp core sequence (GCATACAT). Cre recombinase
   1575..2291    -  CDS            EGFP: EGFP is a basic (constitutively fluorescent) green fluorescent protein published in 1996, derived from Aequorea victoria. It is reported to be a rapidly-maturing weak dimer with moderate acid sensitivity.
   2292..2348    -  CDS            P2A: 2A peptide from porcine teschovirus-1 polyprotein Eukaryotic ribosomes fail to insert a peptide bond between the Gly and Pro residues, yielding separate polypeptides.
   2361..2387    -  CDS            NES: nuclear export signal from the HIV Rev protein (Fischer et al., 1995)
   2394..3141    -  CDS            APEX2 (fragment): soybean ascorbate peroxidase, engineered to serve as a monomeric tag for electron microscopy and live-cell proteomics (Lam et al., 2015) more active than the original APEX due to the A134P mutation
   3140..3161    -  CDS            3xFLAG (fragment): three tandem FLAG® epitope tags
   3187..3220    -  protein_bind   lox2272: Cre-mediated recombination occurs in the 8-bp core sequence (GGATACTT). lox2272 sites are compatible with each other, but incompatible with loxP or loxN sites (Lee and Saito, 1988). Cre recombinase
   3221..3270    -  intron         β-globin intron (fragment): internally truncated intron from human β-globin
   3271..3304    -  protein_bind   loxP: Cre-mediated recombination occurs in the 8-bp core sequence (GCATACAT). Cre recombinase
   3305..3329    +  misc_feature   MCS (fragment): pBluescript multiple cloning site
   3329..3917    +  misc_feature   WPRE: woodchuck hepatitis virus posttranscriptional regulatory element
   3949..4425    +  polyA_signal   hGH poly(A) signal: human growth hormone polyadenylation signal
   4465..4605    +  repeat_region  AAV2 ITR: inverted terminal repeat of adeno-associated virus serotype 2 inverted
   4610..4661    -  misc_feature   bom (fragment): basis of mobility region from pBR322
   4680..5135    +  rep_origin     f1 ori (sequence partly withheld): f1 bacteriophage origin of replication; arrow indicates direction of (+) strand synthesis
   5136..5185    -  misc_feature   bom (fragment): basis of mobility region from pBR322
   5287..5322    -  CDS            rop (fragment): Rop protein, which maintains plasmids at low copy number; rop
   5417..5521    +  promoter       AmpR promoter: bla
   5522..6382    +  CDS            AmpR: β-lactamase; bla; confers resistance to ampicillin, carbenicillin, and related antibiotics
   6553..7141    +  rep_origin     ori: high-copy-number ColE1/pMB1/pBR322/pUC origin of replication
