[The description below was written by a language model from this plasmid's Addgene catalogue record and pLannotate feature annotations shown in this document.]
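Description:
pAAV-EF1a-DIO-APEX.NES-P2A-EGFP is a 7.2 kb adeno-associated virus transfer plasmid for Cre-dependent expression of a cytosolic APEX2 peroxidase together with a green fluorescent reporter. It is propagated in bacteria through a high-copy ColE1/pUC-type origin with ampicillin selection (AmpR under its own bla promoter), and it also carries an f1 phage origin. The expression cassette is flanked by AAV2 inverted terminal repeats, which allow it to be packaged into recombinant AAV particles. The automated annotation finds the downstream ITR intact but only short fragments of the upstream one, which may reflect the difficulty of sequencing and annotating these repeats rather than a true truncation.

The human EF-1α promoter drives the payload, followed downstream by a WPRE to enhance transcript stability and expression, and a human growth hormone polyadenylation signal. Between them, the coding region lies in reverse orientation and is bracketed by paired lox2272 and loxP sites in the double-inverted (DIO/FLEx) arrangement. Without Cre, the open reading frame is antisense to the promoter and is not expressed. Cre recombination between the incompatible lox pairs inverts the cassette and then excises one site of each pair, locking it in the sense orientation. The synthetic insert, cloned between AscI and NheI sites, encodes APEX2 with an annotated N-terminal FLAG-type epitope fragment and a C-terminal HIV Rev nuclear export signal that keeps the enzyme out of the nucleus. A P2A peptide and EGFP follow, so the fluorescent marker is produced as a separate protein. The associated work used such constructs for cell-type- and compartment-specific proximity labeling proteomics in the striatum.
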