Addgene plasmid #182824: pAAV-EF1a-DIO-APEX.NES-P2A-EGFP
Purpose: Cre-dependent expression of cytosolic APEX
Depositing lab: Yevgenia Kozorovitskiy. Depositing organization: Northwestern University. Publication: Cell-type and subcellular compartment-specific APEX2 proximity labeling reveals activity-dependent nuclear proteome dynamics in the striatum. Dumrongprechachan V, Salisbury RB, Soto G, Kumar M, MacDonald ML, Kozorovitskiy Y. Nat Commun. 2021 Aug 11;12(1):4855. doi: 10.1038/s41467-021-25144-y. PubMed 34381044.
Backbone
  Vector backbone: AAV
  Vector type: AAV
Growth in bacteria
  Bacterial resistance: Ampicillin, 100 μg/mL
  Growth temperature: 37°C
  Growth strain: NEB Stable
  Copy number: Unknown
Gene/Insert
  Gene/Insert name: APEX.NES-P2A-EGFP
  Species: Synthetic
  Promoter: EF1a
  Tag / fusion protein: EGFP reporter (P2A)
  Cloning method: Restriction Enzyme; 5′ cloning site AscI (not destroyed); 3′ cloning site NheI (not destroyed)
  Sequencing primers: 5′ tccatttcaggtgtcgtgaggtac; 3′ catagcgtaaaaggagcaaca
Terms and licenses: Academic/Nonprofit Terms; Industry Terms: Not Available to Industry
How to cite: pAAV-EF1a-DIO-APEX.NES-P2A-EGFP was a gift from Yevgenia Kozorovitskiy (Addgene plasmid # 182824 ; http://n2t.net/addgene:182824 ; RRID:Addgene_182824)
